>Addgene plasmid #48942 | pBEG R1-ChlorR-R3 #BGV148 | depositor partial sequence | sequence record 71686 | Full sequence
CCAATACGCAAACCGCCTCTCCCCGCGCGTTGGCCGATTCATTAATGCAGCTGGCACGACAGGTTTCCCG
ACTGGAAAGCGGGCAGTGAGCGCAACGCAATTAATGTGAGTTAGCTCACTCATTAGGCACCCCAGGCTTT
ACACTTTATGCTTCCGCGGCTCGTATGTTGTGTGGAATTGTGAGCGGATAACAATTTCACACAGGAAACA
GCTATGACCATGATTACGCCACTAGCAGATCTGCTAGCACAAGTTTGTACAAAAAAGCTGAACGAGAAAC
GTAAAATGATATAAATATCAATATATTAAATTAGATTTTGCATAAAAAACAGACTACATAATACTGTAAA
ACACAACATATCCAGTCACTATGGCCGGCGCGGCCGCATTAGGCACCCCAGGCTTTACACTTTATGCTTC
CGGCTCGTATAATGTGTGGATTTTGAGTTAGGATCCGTCGAGATTTTCAGGAGCTAAGGAAGCTAAAATG
GAGAAAAAAATCACTGGATATACCACCGTTGATATATCCCAATGGCATCGTAAAGAACATTTTGAGGCAT
TTCAGTCAGTTGCTCAATGTACCTATAACCAGACCGTTCAGCTGGATATTACGGCCTTTTTAAAGACCGT
AAAGAAAAATAAGCACAAGTTTTATCCGGCCTTTATTCACATTCTTGCCCGCCTGATGAATGCTCATCCG
GAATTCCGTATGGCAATGAAAGACGGTGAGCTGGTGATATGGGATAGTGTTCACCCTTGTTACACCGTTT
TCCATGAGCAAACTGAAACGTTTTCATCGCTCTGGAGTGAATACCACGACGATTTCCGGCAGTTTCTACA
CATATATTCGCAAGATGTGGCGTGTTACGGTGAAAACCTGGCCTATTTCCCTAAAGGGTTTATTGAGAAT
ATGTTTTTCGTCTCAGCCAATCCCTGGGTGAGTTTCACCAGTTTTGATTTAAACGTGGCCAATATGGACA
ACTTCTTCGCCCCCGTTTTCACCATGGGCAAATATTATACGCAAGGCGACAAGGTGCTGATGCCGCTGGC
GATTCAGGTTCATCATGCCGTTTGTGATGGCTTCCATGTCGGCAGAATGCTTAATGAATTACAACAGTAC
TGCGATGAGTGGCAGGGCGGGGCGTAATCTAGAGGATCCGGCTTACTAAAAGCCAGATAACAGTATGCGT
ATTTGCGCGCTGATTTTTGCGGTATAAGAATATATACTGATATGTATACCCGAAGTATGTCAAAAAGAGG
TATGCTATGAAGCAGCGTATTACAGTGACAGTTGACAGCGACAGCTATCAGTTGCTCAAGGCATATATGA
TGTCAATATCTCCGGTCTGGTAAGCACAACCATGCAGAATGAAGCCCGTCGTCTGCGTGCCGAACGCTGG
AAAGCGGAAAATCAGGAAGGGATGGCTGAGGTCGCCCGGTTTATTGAAATGAACGGCTCTTTTGCTGACG
AGAACAGGGGCTGGTGAAATGCAGTTTAAGGTTTACACCTATAAAAGAGAGAGCCGTTATCGTCTGTTTG
TGGATGTACAGAGTGATATTATTGACACGCCCGGGCGACGGATGGTGATCCCCCTGGCCAGTGCACGTCT
GCTGTCAGATAAAGTCCCCCGTGAACTTTACCCGGTGGTGCATATCGGGGATGAAAGCTGGCGCATGATG
ACCACCGATATGGCCAGTGTGCCGGTCTCCGTTATCGGGGAAGAAGTGGCTGATCTCAGCCACCGCGAAA
ATGACATCAAAAACGCCATTAACCTGATGTTCTGGGGAATATAAATGTCAGGCTCCCTTATACACAGCCA
GTCTGCAGGTCGACGATATCGGCGCGCCAACCCCGGCCCATAGTGACTGGATATGTTGTGTTTTACAGTA
TTATGTAGTCTGTTTTTTATGCAAAATCTAATTTAATATATTGATATTTATATCATTTTACGTTTCTCGT
TCAACTTTATTATACATAGTTGGCTAGTGGCGTTAACGGTGAACTTCGATCCCCAATTCGCCCTATAGTG
AGTCGTATTACAATTCACTGGCCGTCGTTTTACAACGTCGTGACTGGGAAAACCCTGGCGTTACCCAACT
TAATCGCCTTGCAGCACATCCCCCTTTCGCCAGCTGGCGTAATAGCGAAGAGGCCCGCACCGATCGCCCT
TCCCAACAGTTGCGCAGCCTGAATGGCGAATGAGCTTGCGCCGTCCCGTCAAGTCAGCGTAATGCTCTGC
CAGTGTTACAACCAATTAACCAATTCTGATTAGAAAAACTCATCGAGCATCAAATGAAACTGCAATTTAT
TCATATCAGGATTATCAATACCATATTTTTGAAAAAGCCGTTTCTGTAATGAAGGAGAAAACTCACCGAG
GCAGTTCCATAGGATGGCAAGATCCTGGTATCGGTCTGCGATTCCGACTCGTCCAACATCAATACAACCT
ATTAATTTCCCCTCGTCAAAAATAAGGTTATCAAGTGAGAAATCACCATGAGTGACGACTGAATCCGGTG
AGAATGGCAAAAGGTTATGCATTTCTTTCCAGACTTGTTCAACAGGCCAGCCATTACGCTCGTCATCAAA
ATCACTCGCATCAACCAAACCGTTATTCATTCGTGATTGCGCCTGAGCGAGACGAAATACGCGATCGCTG
TTAAAAGGACAATTACAAACAGGAATCGAATGCAACCGGCGCAGGAACACTGCCAGCGCATCAACAATAT
TTTCACCTGAATCAGGATATTCTTCTAATACCTGGAATGCTGTTTTCCCAGGGATCGCAGTGGTGAGTAA
CCATGCATCATCAGGAGTACGGATAAAATGCTTGATGGTCGGAAGAGGCATAAATTCCGTCAGCCAGTTT
AGTCTGACCATCTCATCTGTAACATCATTGGCAACGCTACCTTTGCCATGTTTCAGAAACAACTCTGGCG
CATCGGGCTTCCCATACAATCAATAGATTGTCGCACCTGATTGCCCGACATTATCGCGAGCCCATTTATA
CCCATATAAATCAGCATCCATGTTGGAATTTAATCGCGGCCTCGACGAGCAAGACGTTTCCCGTTGAATA
TGGCTCATAACACCCCTTGTATTACTGTTTATGTAAGCAGACAGTTTTATTGTTCATGATGATATATTTT
TATCTTGTGCAATGTAACATCAGAGATTTTGAGACACTCGACAAGATGATCTTCTTGAGATCGTTTTGGT
CTGCGCGTAATCTCTTGCTCTGAAAACGAAAAAACCGCCTTGCAGGGCGGTTTTTCGAAGGTTCTCTGAG
CTACCAACTCTTTGAACCGAGGTAACTGGCTTGGAGGAGCGCAGTCACCAAAACTTGTCCTTTCAGTTTA
GCCTTAACCGGCGCATGACTTCAAGACTAACTCCTCTAAATCAATTACCAGTGGCTGCTGCCAGTGGTGC
TTTTGCATGTCTTTCCGGGTTGGACTCAAGACGATAGTTACCGGATAAGGCGCAGCGGTCGGACTGAACG
GGGGGTTCGTGCATACAGTCCAGCTTGGAGCGAACTGCCTACCCGGAACTGAGTGTCAGGCGTGGAATGA
GACAAACGCGGCCATAACAGCGGAATGACACCGGTAAACCGAAAGGCAGGAACAGGAGAGCGCACGAGGG
AGCCGCCAGGGGAAACGCCTGGTATCTTTATAGTCCTGTCGGGTTTCGCCACCACTGATTTGAGCGTCAG
ATTTCGTGATGCTTGTCAGGGGGGCGGAGCCTATGGAAAAACGGCTTTGCCGCGGCCCTCTCACTTCCC
