>Addgene plasmid #48942 | pBEG R1-ChlorR-R3 #BGV148 | addgene partial sequence | sequence record 79155 | M13pUC-Rev 5'-AGCGGATAACAATTTCACACAGG-3'
ACGTAAAATGATATAAATATCAATATATTAAATTAGATTTTGCATAAAAAACAGACTACATAATACTGTA
AAACACAACATATCCAGTCACTATGGCCGGCGCGGCCGCATTAGGCACCCCAGGCTTTACACTTTATGCT
TCCGGCTCGTATAATGTGTGGATTTTGAGTTAGGATCCGTCGAGATTTTCAGGAGCTAAGGAAGCTAAAA
TGGAGAAAAAAATCACTGGATATACCACCGTTGATATATCCCAATGGCATCGTAAAGAACATTTTGAGGC
ATTTCAGTCAGTTGCTCAATGTACCTATAACCAGACCGTTCAGCTGGATATTACGGCCTTTTTAAAGACC
GTAAAGAAAAATAAGCACAAGTTTTATCCGGCCTTTATTCACATTCTTGCCCGCCTGATGAATGCTCATC
CGGAATTCCGTATGGCAATGAAAGACGGTGAGCTGGTGATATGGGATAGTGTTCACCCTTGTTACACCGT
TTTCCATGAGCAAACTGAAACGTTTTCATCGCTCTGGAGTGAATACCACGACGATTTCCGGCAGTTTCTA
CACATATATTCGCAAGATGTGGCGTGTTACGGTGAAAACCTGGCCTATTTCCCTAAAGGGTTTATTGAGA
ATATGTTTTTCGTCTCAGCCAATCCCTGGGTGAGTTTCACCAGTTTTGATTTAAACGTGGCCAATATGGA
CAACTTCTTCGCCCCCGTTTTCACCATGGGCAAATATTATACGCAAGGCGACAAGGTGCTGATGCCGCTG
GCGATTCAGGTTCATCATGCCGTTTGTGATGGCTTCCATGTCGGCAGAATGCTTAATGAATTACAACAGT
ACTGCGATGAGTGGCAG
