>Addgene plasmid #48942 | pBEG R1-ChlorR-R3 #BGV148 | addgene partial sequence | sequence record 80073 | M13pUC-Fwd 5'-CCCAGTCACGACGTTGTAAAACG-3'
CGACTCACTATAGGGCGAATTGGGGATCGAAGTTCACCGTTAACGCCACTAGCCAACTATGTATAATAAA
GTTGAACGAGAAACGTAAAATGATATAAATATCAATATATTAAATTAGATTTTGCATAAAAAACAGACTA
CATAATACTGTAAAACACAACATATCCAGTCACTATGGGCCGGGGTTGGCGCGCCGATATCGTCGACCTG
CAGACTGGCTGTGTATAAGGGAGCCTGACATTTATATTCCCCAGAACATCAGGTTAATGGCGTTTTTGAT
GTCATTTTCGCGGTGGCTGAGATCAGCCACTTCTTCCCCGATAACGGAGACCGGCACACTGGCCATATCG
GTGGTCATCATGCGCCAGCTTTCATCCCCGATATGCACCACCGGGTAAAGTTCACGGGGGACTTTATCTG
ACAGCAGACGTGCACTGGCCAGGGGGATCACCATCCGTCGCCCGGGCGTGTCAATAATATCACTCTGTAC
ATCCACAAACAGACGATAACGGCTCTCTCTTTTATAGGTGTAAACCTTAAACTGCATTTCACCAGCCCCT
GTTCTCGTCAGCAAAAGAGCCGTTCATTTCAATAAACCGGGCGACCTCAGCCATCCCTTCCTGATTTTCC
GCTTTCCAGCGTTCGGCACGCAGACGACGGGCTTCATTCTGCATGGTTGTGCTTACCAGACCGGAGATAT
TGACATCATATATGCCTTGAGCAACTGATAGCTGTCGCTGTCAACTGTCACTGTAATACGCTGCTTCATA
GCATACCTCTTTTTGACATACTTCGGGTATACATATCAGTATATATTCTTATACCGCAAAAATCAGCGCG
CAAATACGCATACTG
