[The description below was written by a language model from this plasmid's Addgene catalogue record.]
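Description:
pBEG R1-ChlorR-R3 is an empty-backbone Gateway cloning vector built on the small bacterial plasmid pOK1/2 (backbone listed as about 3.8 kb). It carries no gene of interest. Its payload is the standard Gateway selection cassette, consisting of the ccdB toxin gene and a chloramphenicol resistance marker, flanked by an attR1 site on one side and an attR3 site on the other. The plasmid is selected in bacteria with both kanamycin and chloramphenicol, the latter coming from the cassette. The record does not say which element confers kanamycin resistance, though it is presumably the backbone. Because ccdB poisons DNA gyrase in ordinary E. coli, the plasmid has to be propagated in a ccdB-tolerant strain. The origin of replication is not described and the copy number is recorded as unknown.

According to the record, the construct was assembled stepwise. A chloramphenicol cassette amplified from an existing laboratory destination vector was inserted into pOK1/2, and an attR1 site was then added to give an attR1/attR4 intermediate. The attR4 site was next exchanged for attR3, and finally the full ccdB-chloramphenicol cassette was cloned in between the sites. The resulting attR1-ccdB-ChlorR-attR3 module serves as a portable source cassette that can be moved into other plasmids to convert them into Destination vectors. In those vectors, LR recombination with compatible attL-flanked entry clones replaces the cassette, and ccdB counter-selects against unrecombined plasmid. The record calls this attR1-attR3 configuration the "three way" destination format. It belongs to a modular system for rapidly building lentiviral and retroviral vectors for gene expression and knockdown in vitro and in vivo. M13 forward and reverse primer sites flank the cassette for sequence verification.
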