Addgene plasmid #48942: pBEG R1-ChlorR-R3 #BGV148
Purpose: (Empty Backbone) Contains the Gateway selection cassette (ccdB ChlorR) flanked by AttR1 and AttR3 sites for the creation of Destination vectors
Depositing lab: David Dankort. Depositing organization: McGill University. Publication: A modular lentiviral and retroviral construction system to rapidly generate vectors for gene expression and gene knockdown in vitro and in vivo. Geiling B, Vandal G, Posner AR, de Bruyns A, Dutchak KL, Garnett S, Dankort D. PLoS One. 2013 Oct 11;8(10):e76279. doi: 10.1371/journal.pone.0076279. PubMed 24146852.
Backbone
  Vector backbone: pOK1/2
  Backbone manufacturer: Messing Lab, PMID 1905257
  Backbone size (bp): 3772
  Modifications to backbone: The chloramphenicol selection cassette was PCR amplified from a lab Gateway destination vector (gQxiPuro, unpublished plasmid) using the following forward (5’-CACCTCTAGACTCGAGATTAGGCACCCCAGGCTTTACAC) and reverse (5’-ATATGAATTCGTCGACCTGCAGACTGGCTGTG) primers and cloned into the XbaI site of pOK1/2 B giving pOK1/2 B (ChlorR). Next, the attR1 site from pUC57 fragment A was cloned into this vector using BglII/NotI giving pBEG R1-ChlorR-R4. To create the three way destination vector (attR1-attR3) the attR4 site was replaced with attR3 from pBEG R3-L4 which was cut out with NheI/NgoMIV and cloned into the SpeI/XmaI site of pBEG R1-ChlorR-R4 creating pBEG R1-ChlorR-R3. Finally, the ccdB-ChloroR cassette from gQxiPuro was cloned into the pBEG R1-ChloroR-R3 vectors with NotI/SalI.
  Vector type: Gateway cloning vector
Growth in bacteria
  Bacterial resistance: Chloramphenicol and Kanamycin, 25 & 50 μg/mL
  Growth temperature: 37°C
  Growth strain: ccdB Survival
  Copy number: Unknown
Gene/Insert
  Cloning method: Gateway Cloning
  Sequencing primers: 5′ M13-F20; 3′ M13R
Terms and licenses: Academic/Nonprofit Terms; Industry Terms: Not Available to Industry
How to cite: pBEG R1-ChlorR-R3 #BGV148 was a gift from David Dankort (Addgene plasmid # 48942 ; http://n2t.net/addgene:48942 ; RRID:Addgene_48942)
